Addgene plasmid #48131: pPK1E-1+t-gfp
Purpose: Shuttle vector E. coli/B.meg.; gfp-expression under control of RNAP-K1E-inducible promoter
Depositing lab: Dieter Jahn. Depositing organization: Technische Universitaet Braunschweig. Publication: Application of Escherichia coli phage K1E DNA-dependent RNA polymerase for in vitro RNA synthesis and in vivo protein production in Bacillus megaterium. Stammen S, Schuller F, Dietrich S, Gamer M, Biedendieck R, Jahn D. Appl Microbiol Biotechnol. 2010 Sep;88(2):529-39. doi: 10.1007/s00253-010-2732-y. Epub 2010 Jul 2. PubMed 20596705.
Backbone
  Vector backbone: pMM1520
  Backbone manufacturer: Malten et al., 2005
  Vector type: Bacterial Expression, Synthetic Biology
Growth in bacteria
  Bacterial resistance: Ampicillin, 100 μg/mL
  Growth temperature: 37°C
  Growth strain: DH10B
  Growth instructions: For Bacillus megaterium: Tetracyclin and 37 °C
  Copy number: Unknown
Gene/Insert
  Gene/Insert name: gfp
Terms and licenses: Academic/Nonprofit Terms; Industry Terms: Not Available to Industry
How to cite: pPK1E-1+t-gfp was a gift from Dieter Jahn (Addgene plasmid # 48131 ; http://n2t.net/addgene:48131 ; RRID:Addgene_48131)
