[The description below was written by a language model from this plasmid's Addgene catalogue record and pLannotate feature annotations shown in this document.]
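Description:
pPK1E-1+t-gfp is a 5.9 kb Escherichia coli/Bacillus megaterium shuttle vector built on the pMM1520 backbone and catalogued for bacterial expression and synthetic biology. In E. coli it replicates from a high-copy ColE1/pUC-type origin and is selected with ampicillin through the β-lactamase gene and its native bla promoter. For the Gram-positive host it carries a RepB replication protein gene, together with a tetL-type tetracycline efflux gene, preceded by its short tetL leader peptide reading frame, that provides tetracycline selection in B. megaterium. A fragment of a pre/mob gene is also annotated; this is a remnant of the small Gram-positive resistance plasmids from which the Bacillus replicon was derived.

The payload is gfp, which the automated annotation matches to a Cycle 3 GFP variant. According to the record, it is expressed from a promoter recognised by the DNA-dependent RNA polymerase of E. coli phage K1E, so reporter output depends on that polymerase being supplied in the cell, analogous to T7-based two-component expression systems. The polymerase gene is not among the annotated features and is presumably provided from elsewhere. The K1E promoter itself was not picked up by the feature table, and neither was any terminator, although the "+t" in the name may refer to one; the record does not state this. The construct serves as a fluorescent reporter for evaluating K1E RNA polymerase-driven recombinant protein production in B. megaterium.
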