Features (pLannotate 1.2.2; 8 found; start..end, strand, type, name):
   1383..1442    -  CDS            tetL: LPTR_BACCE - Protein predicted: Swiss-Prot protein existence level 4. From Bacillus cereus.
   1546..2550    -  CDS            repB: RepB replication protein; repB; from Enterococcus faecalis plasmid pAMα1 AAN03827.1 22652809.0
   2777..3028    -  CDS            pre (fragment): PRE2_STAAM - Also known as mob. Protein inferred from homology: Swiss-Prot protein existence level 3. The interaction of the RSA site and the PRE protein may not only serves a function in plasmid maintenance, but may also contributes to the distribution of small antibiotic resistance plasmids among Gram- positive bacteria. From Staphylococcus aureus (strain Mu50 / ATCC 700699).
   3070..3787    +  CDS            Cycle 3 GFP (fragment): Cycle 3 GFP (Crameri et al., 1996) mammalian codon-optimized
   4005..4593    -  rep_origin     ori: high-copy-number ColE1/pMB1/pBR322/pUC origin of replication
   4764..5624    -  CDS            AmpR: β-lactamase; bla; confers resistance to ampicillin, carbenicillin, and related antibiotics
   5625..5729    -  promoter       AmpR promoter: bla
   5893..1346    -  CDS            TcR (across the origin): tetracycline efflux protein; Bacillus subtilis tetL; confers resistance to tetracycline
>Addgene plasmid #48131 | pPK1E-1+t-gfp | depositor full sequence | sequence record 69917 | pPK1E-1+t-gfp sequence 5923 bps
TTCAAGGTAACCAGCCAACTAATGACAATGATTCCTGAAAAAAGTAATAACAAATTACTATACAGATAAG
TTGACTGATCAACTTCCATAGGTAACAACCTTTGATCAAGTAAGGGTATGGATAATAAACCACCTACAAT
TGCAATACCTGTTCCCTCTGATAAAAAGCTGGTAAAGTTAAGCAAACTCATTCCAGCACCAGCTTCCTGC
TGTTTCAAGCTACTTGAAACAATTGTTGATATAACTGTTTTGGTGAACGAAAGCCCACCTAAAACAAATA
CGATTATAATTGTCATGAACCATGATGTTGTTTCTAAAAGAAAGGAAGCAGTTAAAAAGCTAACAGAAAG
AAATGTAACTCCGATGTTTAACACGTATAAAGGACCTCTTCTATCAACAAGTATCCCACCAATGTAGCCG
AAAATAATGACACTCATTGTTCCAGGGAAAATAATTACACTTCCGATTTCGGCAGTACTTAGCTGGTGAA
CATCTTTCATCATATAAGGAACCATAGAGACAAACCCTGCTACTGTTCCAAATATAATTCCCCCACAAAG
AACTCCAATCATAAAAGGTATATTTTTCCCTAATCCGGGATCAACAAAAGGATCTGTTACTTTCCTGATA
TGTTTTACAAATATCAGGAATGACAGCACGCTAACGATAAGAAAAGAAATGCTATATGATGTTGTAAACA
ACATAAAAAATACAATGCCTACAGACATTAGTATAATTCCTTTGATATCAAAATGACCTTTTATCCTTAC
TTCTTTCTTTAATAATTTCATAAGAAACGGAACAGTGATAATTGTTATCATAGGAATGAGTAGAAGATAG
GACCAATGAATATAATGGGCTATCATTCCACCAATCGCTGGACCGACTCCTTCTCCCATGGCTACTATCG
ATCCAATAAGACCAAATGCTTTACCCCTATTTTCCTTTGGAATATAGCGCGCAACTACAACCATTACGAG
TGCTGGAAATGCAGCTGCACCAGCCCCTTGAATAAAACGAGCCATAATAAGTAAGGAAAAGAAAGAATGG
CCAACAAACCCAATTACCGACCCGAAACAATTTATTATAATTCCAAATAGGAGTAACCTTTTGATGCCTA
ATTGATCAGATAGCTTTCCATATACAGCTGTTCCAATGGAAAAGGTTAACATAAAGGCTGTGTTCACCCA
GTTTGTACTCGCAGGTGGTTTATTAAAATCATTTGCAATATCAGGTAATGAGACGTTCAAAACCATTTCA
TTTAATACGCTAAAAAAAGATAAAATGCAAAGCCAAATTAAAATTTGGTTGTGTCGTAAATTCGATTGTG
AATAGGATGTATTCACATTTCACCCTCCAATAATGAGGGCAGACGTAGTTTATAGGGTTAATGATACGCT
TCCCTCTTTTAATTGAACCCTGTTACATTCATTACACTTCATAATTAATTCCTCCTAAACTTGATTAAAA
CATTTTACCACATATAAACTAAGTTTTAAATTCAGTATTTCATCACTTATACAACAATATGGCCCGTTTG
TTGAACTACTCTTTAATAAAATAATTTTTCCGTTCCCAATTCCACATTGCAATAATAGAAAATCCATCTT
CATCGGCTTTTTCGTCATCATCTGTATGAATCAAATCGCCTTCTTCTGTGTCATCAAGGTTTAATTTTTT
ATGTATTTCTTTTAACAAACCACCATAGGAGATTAACCTTTTACGGTGTAAACCTTCCTCCAAATCAGAC
AAACGTTTCAAATTCTTTTCTTCATCATCGGTCATAAAATCCGTATCCTTTACAGGATATTTTGCAGTTT
CGTCAATTGCCGATTGTATATCCGATTTATATTTATTTTTCGGTCGAATCATTTGAACTTTTACATTTGG
ATCATAGTCTAATTTCATTGCCTTTTTCCAAAATTGAATCCATTGTTTTTGATTCACGTAGTTTTCTGTA
TTCTTAAAATAAGTTGGTTCCACACATACCAATACATGCATGTGCTGATTATAAGAATTATCTTTATTAT
TTATTGTCACTTCCGTTGCACGCATAAAACCAACAAGATTTTTATTAATTTTTTTATATTGCATCATTCG
GCGAAATCCTTGAGCCATATCTGACAAACTCTTATTTAATTCTTCGCCATCATAAACATTTTTAACTGTT
AATGTGAGAAACAACCAACGAACTGTTGGCTTTTGTTTAATAACTTCAGCAACAACCTTTTGTGACTGAA
TGCCATGTTTCATTGCTCTCCTCCAGTTGCACATTGGACAAAGCCTGGATTTACAAAACCACACTCGATA
CAACTTTCTTTCGCCTGTTTCACGATTTTGTTTATACTCTAATATTTCAGCACAATCTTTTACTCTTTCA
GCCTTTTTAAATTCAAGAATATGCAGAAGTTCAAAGTAATCAACATTAGCGATTTTCTTTTCTCTCCATG
GTCTCACTTTTCCACTTTTTGTCTTGTCCACTAAAACCCTTGATTTTTCATCTGAATAAATGCTACTATT
AGGACACATAATATTAAAAGAAACCCCCATCTATTTAGTTATTTGTTTGGTCACTTATAACTTTAACAGA
TGGGGTTTTTCTGTGCAACCAATTTTAAGGGTTTTCAATACTTTAAAACACATACATACCAACACTTCAA
CGCACCTTTCAGCAACTAAAATAAAAATGACGTTATTTCTATATGTATCAAGATAAGAAAGAACAAGTTC
AAAACCATCAAAAAAAGACACCTTTTCAGGTGCTTTTTTTATTTTATAAACTCATTCCCTGATCTCGACT
TCGTTCTTTTTTTACCTCTCGGTTATGAGTTAGTTCAAATTCGTTCTTTTTAGGTTCTAAATCGTGTTTT
TCTTGGAATTGTGCTGTTTTATCCTTTACCTTGTCTACAAACCCCTTAAAAACGTTTTTAAAGGCTTTTA
AGCCGTCTGTACGTTCCTTAAGATCAGTATTTACTGGACACTATAGAAGGGAGAAATGTCTCCCTAAATT
ATCAATTTGATTTATAAGGAGGTGAAATGTACAATGGTCCAAACTAGTTCGAAGATCTGGGCTAGCAAAG
GAGAAGAACTTTTCACTGGAGTTGTCCCAATTCTTGTTGAATTAGATGGTGATGTTAATGGGCACAAATT
TTCTGTCAGTGGAGAGGGTGAAGGTGATGCTACATACGGAAAGCTTACCCTTAAATTTATTTGCACTACT
GGAAAACTACCTGTTCCATGGCCAACACTTGTCACTACTTTGACCTATGGTGTTCAATGCTTTTCCCGTT
ATCCGGATCATATGAAACGGCATGACTTTTTCAAGAGTGCCATGCCCGAAGGTTATGTACAGGAACGCAC
TATATCTTTCAAAGATGACGGGAACTACAAGACGCGTGCTGAAGTCAAGTTTGAAGGTGATACCCTTGTT
AATCGTATCGAGTTAAAAGGTATTGATTTTAAAGAAGATGGAAACATTCTCGGACACAAACTCGAGTACA
ACTATAACTCACACAATGTATACATCACGGCAGACAAACAAAAGAATGGAATCAAAGCTAACTTCAAAAT
TCGCCACAACATTGAAGATGGATCCGTTCAACTAGCAGACCATTATCAACAAAATACTCCAATTGGCGAT
GGCCCTGTCCTTTTACCAGACAACCATTACCTGTCGACACAATCTGCCCTTTCGAAAGATCCCAACGAAA
AGCGTGACCACATGGTCCTTCTTGAGTTTGTAACTGCTGCTGGGATTACACATGGCATGGATGAGCCCTA
CAAATAATGAATTCGCGGCCGCATGCTAACTAGCTAACCGGTTACCTATGCCCTATCTACCTTGCGTAGG
TAGGGTTCTTTTTGTTGCCGGTCCAAGAATTGGAGCTAATTAATTCTTGCGGAGAACTGTGAATGCGCAA
ACCAACCCTTGGCAGAACATATCCATCGCGTCCGCCATCTCCAGCAGCCGCACGCGGCGCATCTCGGGCC
GCGTTGCTGGCGTTTTTCCATAGGCTCCGCCCCCCTGACGAGCATCACAAAAATCGACGCTCAAGTCAGA
GGTGGCGAAACCCGACAGGACTATAAAGATACCAGGCGTTTCCCCCTGGAAGCTCCCTCGTGCGCTCTCC
TGTTCCGACCCTGCCGCTTACCGGATACCTGTCCGCCTTTCTCCCTTCGGGAAGCGTGGCGCTTTCTCAT
AGCTCACGCTGTAGGTATCTCAGTTCGGTGTAGGTCGTTCGCTCCAAGCTGGGCTGTGTGCACGAACCCC
CCGTTCAGCCCGACCGCTGCGCCTTATCCGGTAACTATCGTCTTGAGTCCAACCCGGTAAGACACGACTT
ATCGCCACTGGCAGCAGCCACTGGTAACAGGATTAGCAGAGCGAGGTATGTAGGCGGTGCTACAGAGTTC
TTGAAGTGGTGGCCTAACTACGGCTACACTAGAAGGACAGTATTTGGTATCTGCGCTCTGCTGAAGCCAG
TTACCTTCGGAAAAAGAGTTGGTAGCTCTTGATCCGGCAAACAAACCACCGCTGGTAGCGGTGGTTTTTT
TGTTTGCAAGCAGCAGATTACGCGCAGAAAAAAAGGATCTCAAGAAGATCCTTTGATCTTTTCTACGGGG
TCTGACGCTCAGTGGAACGAAAACTCACGTTAAGGGATTTTGGTCATGAGATTATCAAAAAGGATCTTCA
CCTAGATCCTTTTAAATTAAAAATGAAGTTTTAAATCAATCTAAAGTATATATGAGTAAACTTGGTCTGA
CAGTTACCAATGCTTAATCAGTGAGGCACCTATCTCAGCGATCTGTCTATTTCGTTCATCCATAGTTGCC
TGACTCCCCGTCGTGTAGATAACTACGATACGGGAGGGCTTACCATCTGGCCCCAGTGCTGCAATGATAC
CGCGAGACCCACGCTCACCGGCTCCAGATTTATCAGCAATAAACCAGCCAGCCGGAAGGGCCGAGCGCAG
AAGTGGTCCTGCAACTTTATCCGCCTCCATCCAGTCTATTAATTGTTGCCGGGAAGCTAGAGTAAGTAGT
TCGCCAGTTAATAGTTTGCGCAACGTTGTTGCCATTGCTGCAGGCATCGTGGTGTCACGCTCGTCGTTTG
GTATGGCTTCATTCAGCTCCGGTTCCCAACGATCAAGGCGAGTTACATGATCCCCCATGTTGTGCAAAAA
AGCGGTTAGCTCCTTCGGTCCTCCGATCGTTGTCAGAAGTAAGTTGGCCGCAGTGTTATCACTCATGGTT
ATGGCAGCACTGCATAATTCTCTTACTGTCATGCCATCCGTAAGATGCTTTTCTGTGACTGGTGAGTACT
CAACCAAGTCATTCTGAGAATAGTGTATGCGGCGACCGAGTTGCTCTTGCCCGGCGTCAACACGGGATAA
TACCGCGCCACATAGCAGAACTTTAAAAGTGCTCATCATTGGAAAACGTTCTTCGGGGCGAAAACTCTCA
AGGATCTTACCGCTGTTGAGATCCAGTTCGATGTAACCCACTCGTGCACCCAACTGATCTTCAGCATCTT
TTACTTTCACCAGCGTTTCTGGGTGAGCAAAAACAGGAAGGCAAAATGCCGCAAAAAAGGGAATAAGGGC
GACACGGAAATGTTGAATACTCATACTCTTCCTTTTTCAATATTATTGAAGCATTTATCAGGGTTATTGT
CTCATGAGCGGATACATATTTGAATGTATTTAGAAAAATAAACAAATAGGGGTTCCGCGCACATTTCCCC
GAAAAGTGCCACCTGACGTCTAAGAAACCATTATTATCATGACATTAACCTATAAAAATAGGCGTATCAC
GAGGCCCTTTCGTCTTCAAGAATTCCTGTTATAAAAAAAGGATCAATTTTGAACTCTCTCCCAAAGTTGA
TCCCTTAACGATTTAGAAATCCCTTTGAGAATGTTTATATACA
