>Addgene plasmid #48131 | pPK1E-1+t-gfp | addgene partial sequence | sequence record 72393 | pBR322ori-F 5'-GGGAAACGCCTGGTATCTTT-3'
CTCTGACTTGAGCGTCGATTTTTGTGATGCTCGTCAGGGGGGCGGAGCCTATGGAAAAACGCCAGCAACG
CGGCCCGAGATGCGCCGCGTGCGGCTGCTGGAGATGGCGGACGCGATGGATATGTTCTGCCAAGGGTTGG
TTTGCGCATTCACAGTTCTCCGCAAGAATTAATTAGCTCCAATTCTTGGACCGGCAACAAAAAGAACCCT
ACCTACGCAAGGTAGATAGGGCATAGGTAACCGGTTAGCTAGTTAGCATGCGGCCGCGAATTCATTATTT
GTAGGGCTCATCCATGCCATGTGTAATCCCAGCAGCAGTTACAAACTCAAGAAGGACCATGTGGTCACGC
TTTTCGTTGGGATCTTTCGAAAGGGCAGATTGTGTCGACAGGTAATGGTTGTCTGGTAAAAGGACAGGGC
CATCGCCAATTGGAGTATTTTGTTGATAATGGTCTGCTAGTTGAACGGATCCATCTTCAATGTTGTGGCG
AATTTTGAAGTTAGCTTTGATTCCATTCTTTTGTTTGTCTGCCGTGATGTATACATTGTGTGAGTTATAG
TTGTACTCGAGTTTGTGTCCGAGAATGTTTCCATCTTCTTTAAAATCAATACCTTTTAACTCGATACGAT
TAACAAGGGTATCACCTTCAAACTTGACTTCAGCACGCGTCTTGTAGTTCCCGTCATCTTTGAAAGATAT
AGTGCGTTCCTGTACATAACCTTCGGGCATGGCACTCTTGAAAAAGTCATGCCGTTTCATATGATCCGGA
TAACGGGAAAAGCATTGAACACCATAGGTCAAAGTAGTGACAAGTGTTGGCCATGGAACAGGTAGTTTTC
CAGTAGTGCAAATAAATTTAAGGGTAAGCTTTCCGTATGTAGCATCACCTTCACCCTCTCCACTGACAGA
AAATTTGTGCCCATTAACATCACCATCTA
